>Addgene plasmid #236128 | EW482 CMV-TO-ADAR2dd(E488Q, T501A)-PUF-9R-MARIAcomp(V241D, H243M) [D241C, M243Q] (FLP-IN) | addgene full sequence | sequence record 468464 | Addgene NGS Result
GAAGATCCTTTGATCTTTTCTACGGGGTCTGACGCTCAGTGGAACGAAAACTCACGTTAAGGGATTTTGG
TCATGAGATTATCAAAAAGGATCTTCACCTAGATCCTTTTAAATTAAAAATGAAGTTTTAAATCAATCTA
AAGTATATATGAGTAAACTTGGTCTGACAGTTACCAATGCTTAATCAGTGAGGCACCTATCTCAGCGATC
TGTCTATTTCGTTCATCCATAGTTGCCTGACTCCCCGTCGTGTAGATAACTACGATACGGGAGGGCTTAC
CATCTGGCCCCAGTGCTGCAATGATACCGCGAGACCCACGCTCACCGGCTCCAGATTTATCAGCAATAAA
CCAGCCAGCCGGAAGGGCCGAGCGCAGAAGTGGTCCTGCAACTTTATCCGCCTCCATCCAGTCTATTAAT
TGTTGCCGGGAAGCTAGAGTAAGTAGTTCGCCAGTTAATAGTTTGCGCAACGTTGTTGCCATTGCTACAG
GCATCGTGGTGTCACGCTCGTCGTTTGGTATGGCTTCATTCAGCTCCGGTTCCCAACGATCAAGGCGAGT
TACATGATCCCCCATGTTGTGCAAAAAAGCGGTTAGCTCCTTCGGTCCTCCGATCGTTGTCAGAAGTAAG
TTGGCCGCAGTGTTATCACTCATGGTTATGGCAGCACTGCATAATTCTCTTACTGTCATGCCATCCGTAA
GATGCTTTTCTGTGACTGGTGAGTACTCAACCAAGTCATTCTGAGAATAGTGTATGCGGCGACCGAGTTG
CTCTTGCCCGGCGTCAATACGGGATAATACCGCGCCACATAGCAGAACTTTAAAAGTGCTCATCATTGGA
AAACGTTCTTCGGGGCGAAAACTCTCAAGGATCTTACCGCTGTTGAGATCCAGTTCGATGTAACCCACTC
GTGCACCCAACTGATCTTCAGCATCTTTTACTTTCACCAGCGTTTCTGGGTGAGCAAAAACAGGAAGGCA
AAATGCCGCAAAAAAGGGAATAAGGGCGACACGGAAATGTTGAATACTCATACTCTTCCTTTTTCAATAT
TATTGAAGCATTTATCAGGGTTATTGTCTCATGAGCGGATACATATTTGAATGTATTTAGAAAAATAAAC
AAATAGGGGTTCCGCGCACATTTCCCCGAAAAGTGCCACCTGACGTCGACGGATCGGGAGATCTCCCGAT
CCCCTATGGTGCACTCTCAGTACAATCTGCTCTGATGCCGCATAGTTAAGCCAGTATCTGCTCCCTGCTT
GTGTGTTGGAGGTCGCTGAGTAGTGCGCGAGCAAAATTTAAGCTACAACAAGGCAAGGCTTGACCGACAA
TTGCATGAAGAATCTGCTTAGGGTTAGGCGTTTTGCGCTGCTTCGTACGGGCCAGATATACGCGTTGACA
TTGATTATTGACTAGTTATTAATAGTAATCAATTACGGGGTCATTAGTTCATAGCCCATATATGGAGTTC
CGCGTTACATAACTTACGGTAAATGGCCCGCCTGGCTGACCGCCCAACGACCCCCGCCCATTGACGTCAA
TAATGACGTATGTTCCCATAGTAACGCCAATAGGGACTTTCCATTGACGTCAATGGGTGGAGTATTTACG
GTAAACTGCCCACTTGGCAGTACATCAAGTGTATCATATGCCAAGTACGCCCCCTATTGACGTCAATGAC
GGTAAATGGCCCGCCTGGCATTATGCCCAGTACATGACCTTATGGGACTTTCCTACTTGGCAGTACATCT
ACGTATTAGTCATCGCTATTACCATGGTGATGCGGTTTTGGCAGTACATCAATGGGCGTGGATAGCGGTT
TGACTCACGGGGATTTCCAAGTCTCCACCCCATTGACGTCAATGGGAGTTTGTTTTGGCACCAAAATCAA
CGGGACTTTCCAAAATGTCGTAACAACTCCGCCCCATTGACGCAAATGGGCGGTAGGCGTGTACGGTGGG
AGGTCTATATAAGCAGAGCTCTCCCTATCAGTGATAGAGATCTCCCTATCAGTGATAGAGATCGTCGACG
AGCTCGTTTAGTGAACCGTCAGATCGCCTGGAGACGCCATCCACGCTGTTTTGACCTCCATAGAAGACAC
CGGGACCGATCCAGCCTCCGGACTCTAGCGTTTAAACTTAAGCTTCGCCACCATGTTGCACTTGGATCAA
ACGCCATCTCGCCAGCCTATTCCCAGTGAGGGTCTTCAGCTGCATTTACCGCAGGTTTTAGCTGACGCTG
TCTCACGCCTGGTCCTGGGTAAGTTTGGTGACCTGACCGACAACTTCTCCTCCCCTCACGCTCGCAGAAA
AGTGCTGGCTGGAGTCGTCATGACAACAGGCACAGATGTTAAAGATGCCAAGGTGATAAGTGTTTCTACA
GGAACAAAATGTATTAATGGTGAATACATGAGTGATCGTGGCCTTGCATTAAATGACTGCCATGCAGAAA
TAATATCTCGGAGATCCTTGCTCAGATTTCTTTATACACAACTTGAGCTTTACTTAAATAACAAAGATGA
TCAAAAAAGATCCATCTTTCAGAAATCAGAGCGAGGGGGGTTTAGGCTGAAGGAGAATGTCCAGTTTCAT
CTGTACATCAGCACCTCTCCCTGTGGAGATGCCAGAATCTTCTCACCACATGAGCCAATCCTGGAAGAAC
CAGCAGATAGACACCCAAATCGTAAAGCAAGAGGACAGCTACGGACCAAAATAGAGTCTGGTCAGGGGAC
GATTCCAGTGCGCTCCAATGCGAGCATCCAAGCGTGGGACGGGGTGCTGCAAGGGGAGCGGCTGCTCACC
ATGTCCTGCAGTGACAAGATTGCACGCTGGAACGTGGTGGGCATCCAGGGATCCCTGCTCAGCATTTTCG
TGGAGCCCATTTACTTCTCGAGCATCATCCTGGGCAGCCTTTACCACGGGGACCACCTTTCCAGGGCCAT
GTACCAGCGGATCTCCAACATAGAGGACCTGCCACCTCTCTACACCCTCAACAAGCCTTTGCTCAGTGGC
ATCAGCAATGCAGAAGCACGGCAGCCAGGGAAGGCCCCCAACTTCAGTGTCAACTGGACGGTAGGCGACT
CCGCTATTGAGGTCATCAACGCCACGACTGGGAAGGATGAGCTGGGCCGCGCGTCCCGCCTGTGTAAGCA
CGCGTTGTACTGTCGCTGGATGCGTGTGCACGGCAAGGTTCCCTCCCACTTACTACGCTCCAAGATTACC
AAACCCAACGTGTACCATGAGTCCAAGCTGGCGGCAAAGGAGTACCAGGCCGCCAAGGCGCGTCTGTTCA
CAGCCTTCATCAAGGCGGGGCTGGGGGCCTGGGTGGAGAAGCCCACCGAGCAGGACCAGTTCTCACTCAC
GCCCGGTACCGGTGGCGGAACCGGTGGCGGGGCTGGCAGGAGTAGGCTTCTGGAAGACTTTAGGAATAAT
CGCTATCCGAATCTCCAACTCCGTGAAATTGCCGGCCATATCATGGAGTTTTCACAAGACCAACATGGGA
GCCGGTTCATTCAGCTGAAGTTAGAGAGAGCTACCCCAGCAGAACGACAGCTCGTGTTTAACGAAATCCT
GCAAGCGGCATATCAACTGATGGTAGACGTTTTCGGTAACTACGTGATTCAAAAGTTCTTTGAATTTGGA
TCTCTTGAACAGAAACTCGCTCTTGCCGAACGTATACGGGGCCACGTATTATCCCTCGCCTTACAGATGT
ACGGTTGTCGGGTTATTCAGAAAGCTCTTGAATTCATCCCGTCAGACCAGCAGAATGAAATGGTCCGAGA
ATTGCATCAACATACGGAACAGCTTGTACAAGACCAATATGGTAACTATGTCATCCAGCACGTATTGGAG
CACGGAAGACCGGAAGATAAATCAAAGATTGTTGCCGAGATAAGAGGGAACGTACTTGTCCTGAGTCAGC
ATAAGTTCGCAAGTAATGTCGTCGAGAAGTGTGTGACCCATGCGAGCAGAACTGAACGGGCAGTGCTTAT
CGACGAAGTGTGCACGATGAACGATGGTCCTCACTCAGCGCTGTATACAATGATGAAAGACCAATACGCG
AATTATGTGGTGCAGAAGATGATAGATGTGGCTGAACCAGGCCAAAGGAAAATTTGTATGCAGGAACTCC
ATCAACACACCGAGCAGCTGGTTCAAGACCAATACGGGAACTATGTGATTCAACACGTCCTCGAACACGG
ACGACCTGAAGATAAAAGTAAAATCGTCGCGGAAATCCGTGGTAATGTGCTCGTTCTTTCCCAACATAAG
TTTGCAAGCAACGTCGTGGAAAAGTGTGTGACACATGCCTCAAGGACAGAAAGGGCGGTCCTCATTGATG
AAGTCTGCACAATGAACGATGGCCCCCATAGCGCATTGTATACTATGATGAAAGATCAATATGCGAACTA
CGTTGTCCAGAAAATGATTGACGTGGCTGAGCCAGGACAAAGGAAAATCGTCATGCACAAAATCAGACCA
CACATCGCAACTCTCAGGAAATACACATATGGTAAACACATACTTGCAAAGCTGGAGAAGTATTACATGA
AGAATGGGGTAGACCTGGGCTGAGCCGCTCGAGGAGGGCCCGAACAAAAACTCATCTCAGAAGAGGATCT
GAATAGCGCCGTCGACCATCATCATAATCATCATTGAGTTTAAACCCGCTGATCAGCCTCGACTGTGCCT
TCTAGTTGCCAGCCATCTGTTGTTTGCCCCTCCCCCGTGCCTTCCTTGACCCTGGAAGGTGCCACTCCCA
CTGTCCTTTCCTAATAAAATGAGGAAATTGCATCGCATTGTCTGAGTAGGTGTCATTCTATTCTGGGGGG
TGGGGTGGGGCAGGACAGCAAGGGGGAGGATTGGGAAGACAATAGCAGGCATGCTGGGGATGCGGTGGGC
TCTATGGAGATCTATCGATGTTCTGGGGATGCGGTGGGCTCTATGGCTTCTGAGGCGGAAAGAACCAGCT
GGGGCTCTAGGGGGTATCCCC
[124 nt withheld, positions 4992-5115]
C
[91 nt withheld, positions 5117-5207]
AGGGTGATGGTTCACGTACCTAGAAGTTCCTATTCCGAAGTTCCTATTCTCTAGAAAGTATAGGAACTTC
CTTGGCCAAAAAGCCTGAACTCACCGCGACGTCTGTCGAGAAGTTTCTGATCGAAAAGTTCGACAGCGTC
TCCGACCTGATGCAGCTCTCGGAGGGCGAAGAATCTCGTGCTTTCAGCTTCGATGTAGGAGGGCGTGGAT
ATGTCCTGCGGGTAAATAGCTGCGCCGATGGTTTCTACAAAGATCGTTATGTTTATCGGCACTTTGCATC
GGCCGCGCTCCCGATTCCGGAAGTGCTTGACATTGGGGAATTCAGCGAGAGCCTGACCTATTGCATCTCC
CGCCGTGCACAGGGTGTCACGTTGCAAGACCTGCCTGAAACCGAACTGCCCGCTGTTCTGCAGCCGGTCG
CGGAGGCCATGGATGCGATCGCTGCGGCCGATCTTAGCCAGACGAGCGGGTTCGGCCCATTCGGACCGCA
AGGAATCGGTCAATACACTACATGGCGTGATTTCATATGCGCGATTGCTGATCCCCATGTGTATCACTGG
CAAACTGTGATGGACGACACCGTCAGTGCGTCCGTCGCGCAGGCTCTCGATGAGCTGATGCTTTGGGCCG
AGGACTGCCCCGAAGTCCGGCACCTCGTGCACGCGGATTTCGGCTCCAACAATGTCCTGACGGACAATGG
CCGCATAACAGCGGTCATTGACTGGAGCGAGGCGATGTTCGGGGATTCCCAATACGAGGTCGCCAACATC
TTCTTCTGGAGGCCGTGGTTGGCTTGTATGGAGCAGCAGACGCGCTACTTCGAGCGGAGGCATCCGGAGC
TTGCAGGATCGCCGCGGCTCCGGGCGTATATGCTCCGCATTGGTCTTGACCAACTCTATCAGAGCTTGGT
TGACGGCAATTTCGATGATGCAGCTTGGGCGCAGGGTCGATGCGACGCAATCGTCCGATCCGGAGCCGGG
ACTGTCGGGCGTACACAAATCGCCCGCAGAAGCGCGGCCGTCTGGACCGATGGCTGTGTAGAAGTACTCG
CCGATAGTGGAAACCGACGCCCCAGCACTCGTCCGAGGGCAAAGGAATAGCACGTACTACGAGATTTCGA
TTCCACCGCCGCCTTCTATGAAAGGTTGGGCTTCGGAATCGTTTTCCGGGACGCCGGCTGGATGATCCTC
CAGCGCGGGGATCTCATGCTGGAGTTCTTCGCCCACCCCAACTTGTTTATTGCAGCTTATAATGGTTACA
AATAAAGCAATAGCATCACAAATTTCACAAATAAAGCATTTTTTTCACTGCATTCTAGTTGTGGTTTGTC
CAAACTCATCAATGTATCTTATCATGTCTGTATACCGTCGACCTCTAGCTAGAGCTTGGCGTAATCATGG
TCATAGCTGTTTCCTGTGTGAAATTGTTATCCGCTCACAATTCCACACAACATACGAGCCGGAAGCATAA
AGTGTAAAGCCTGGGGTGCCTAATGAGTGAGCTAACTCACATTAATTGCGTTGCGCTCACTGCCCGCTTT
CCAGTCGGGAAACCTGTCGTGCCAGCTGCATTAATGAATCGGCCAACGCGCGGGGAGAGGCGGTTTGCGT
ATTGGGCGCTCTTCCGCTTCCTCGCTCACTGACTCGCTGCGCTCGGTCGTTCGGCTGCGGCGAGCGGTAT
CAGCTCACTCAAAGGCGGTAATACGGTTATCCACAGAATCAGGGGATAACGCAGGAAAGAACATGTGAGC
AAAAGGCCAGCAAAAGGCCAGGAACCGTAAAAAGGCCGCGTTGCTGGCGTTTTTCCATAGGCTCCGCCCC
CCTGACGAGCATCACAAAAATCGACGCTCAAGTCAGAGGTGGCGAAACCCGACAGGACTATAAAGATACC
AGGCGTTTCCCCCTGGAAGCTCCCTCGTGCGCTCTCCTGTTCCGACCCTGCCGCTTACCGGATACCTGTC
CGCCTTTCTCCCTTCGGGAAGCGTGGCGCTTTCTCATAGCTCACGCTGTAGGTATCTCAGTTCGGTGTAG
GTCGTTCGCTCCAAGCTGGGCTGTGTGCACGAACCCCCCGTTCAGCCCGACCGCTGCGCCTTATCCGGTA
ACTATCGTCTTGAGTCCAACCCGGTAAGACACGACTTATCGCCACTGGCAGCAGCCACTGGTAACAGGAT
TAGCAGAGCGAGGTATGTAGGCGGTGCTACAGAGTTCTTGAAGTGGTGGCCTAACTACGGCTACACTAGA
AGAACAGTATTTGGTATCTGCGCTCTGCTGAAGCCAGTTACCTTCGGAAAAAGAGTTGGTAGCTCTTGAT
CCGGCAAACAAACCACCGCTGGTAGCGGTGGTTTTTTTGTTTGCAAGCAGCAGATTACGCGCAGAAAAAA
AGGATCTCAA
Features (pLannotate 1.2.2; 23 found; start..end, strand, type, name):
    171..1031    -  CDS            AmpR: β-lactamase; bla; confers resistance to ampicillin, carbenicillin, and related antibiotics
   1032..1136    -  promoter       AmpR promoter: bla
   1195..1247    -  misc_feature   bom (fragment): basis of mobility region from pBR322
   1397..1776    +  enhancer       CMV enhancer: human cytomegalovirus immediate early enhancer
   1777..1980    +  promoter       CMV promoter: human cytomegalovirus (CMV) immediate early promoter
   1982..2001    +  promoter       PLtetO-1 promoter (fragment): modified phage lambda PL promoter with tet operator sites (Lutz and Bujard, 1997)
   2003..2022    +  promoter       PLtetO-1 promoter (fragment): modified phage lambda PL promoter with tet operator sites (Lutz and Bujard, 1997)
   2030..2063    +  promoter       TRE3GV promoter (fragment): 3rd-generation Tet-responsive promoter that can be activated by binding of Tet-On® 3G, optimized for retroviral and lentiviral vectors
   2156..3364    +  CDS            Adarb1 (fragment): RED1_RAT - Also known as Red1. Experimental evidence at protein level: Swiss-Prot protein existence level 1. Catalyzes the hydrolytic deamination of adenosine to inosine in double-stranded RNA (dsRNA) referred to as A-to-I RNA editing. This may affect gene expression and function in a number of ways that include mRNA translation by changing codons and hence the amino acid sequence of proteins; pre-mRNA splicing by altering splice site recognition sequences; RNA stability by changing sequences involved in nuclease recognition; genetic stability in the case of RNA virus genomes by changing seque
   3392..4570    +  CDS            PUM1 (fragment): PUM1_HUMAN - Also known as KIAA0099 From Homo sapiens (Human).
   4683..4907    +  polyA_signal   bGH poly(A) signal: bovine growth hormone polyadenylation signal
   4923..4946    +  polyA_signal   bGH poly(A) signal (fragment): bovine growth hormone polyadenylation signal
   4950..4971    +  promoter       SV40 promoter (fragment): SV40 enhancer and early promoter
   4992..5225    +  rep_origin     f1 ori (fragment) (sequence partly withheld): f1 bacteriophage origin of replication; arrow indicates direction of (+) strand synthesis
   5230..5277    +  protein_bind   FRT: FLP-mediated recombination occurs in the 8-bp core sequence TCTAGAAA (Turan and Bode, 2011). FLP recombinase from the Saccharomyces cerevisiae 2μ plasmid
   5285..6307    +  CDS            HygR: aminoglycoside phosphotransferase from E. coli; aph(4)-Ia; confers resistance to hygromycin
   6317..6442    +  CDS            ble (fragment): BLE_KLEPN - Experimental evidence at protein level: Swiss-Prot protein existence level 1. Binding protein with a strong affinity to the bleomycin family of antibiotics. Binds to CL990; an antimitotic-antibiotic compound. From Klebsiella pneumoniae.
   6437..6558    +  polyA_signal   SV40 poly(A) signal: SV40 polyadenylation signal
   6631..6647    -  protein_bind   lac operator: The lac repressor binds to the lac operator to inhibit transcription in E. coli. This inhibition can be relieved by adding lactose or isopropyl-β-D-thiogalactopyranoside (IPTG). lac repressor encoded by lacI
   6655..6685    -  promoter       lac promoter: promoter for the E. coli lac operon
   6700..6721    -  protein_bind   CAP binding site: CAP binding activates transcription in the presence of cAMP. E. coli catabolite activator protein
   6734..6826    -  CDS            lacI (fragment): lac repressor; lacI; The lac repressor binds to the lac operator to inhibit transcription in E. coli. This inhibition can be relieved by adding lactose or isopropyl-β-D-thiogalactopyranoside (IPTG).
   7009..7597    -  rep_origin     ori: high-copy-number ColE1/pMB1/pBR322/pUC origin of replication
