[The description below was written by a language model from this plasmid's Addgene catalogue record and pLannotate feature annotations shown in this document.]
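Description:
EW482 CMV-TO-ADAR2dd(E488Q, T501A)-PUF-9R-MARIAcomp(V241D, H243M) [D241C, M243Q] (FLP-IN) is a 7.6 kb mammalian expression plasmid built on a Flp-In type backbone for site-specific integration into host cell lines carrying a genomic FRT landing pad. In bacteria it is maintained through a high-copy ColE1/pUC origin and selected with ampicillin via the β-lactamase gene. A fragment of the f1 origin and remnants of the lac region are also present.

The payload is a fusion of the human ADAR2 (ADARB1) deaminase domain, carrying the E488Q and T501A substitutions, to PUF-9R, an engineered Pumilio (PUM1)-derived RNA-binding domain. The PUF module provides programmable RNA sequence recognition, while the deaminase catalyses adenosine-to-inosine editing, so together they form a protein-only RNA editor. According to the record, the PUF-9R portion carries deimmunizing and function-restoring changes, with final residues V241C and H243Q. This places the construct in a machine-guided effort to reduce predicted immunogenicity while preserving activity.

Expression is driven by the CMV enhancer and promoter followed by two tet operator sites. Transcription is therefore repressed in TetR-expressing cells and induced by tetracycline or doxycycline, and it terminates at a bGH polyadenylation signal.

Downstream, an FRT site directly precedes a hygromycin resistance coding sequence with an SV40 poly(A) and no annotated promoter of its own. This is the usual Flp-In arrangement, in which the marker is expressed only after FLP-mediated recombination places it behind a genomic promoter. The catalogue lists puromycin as the selectable marker, whereas the feature table shows only HygR and no puromycin gene, and the record does not resolve this discrepancy.
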