Addgene plasmid #236128: EW482 CMV-TO-ADAR2dd(E488Q, T501A)-PUF-9R-MARIAcomp(V241D, H243M) [D241C, M243Q] (FLP-IN)
Purpose: Plasmid encoding ADAR2dd attached to PUF-9R with deimmunizing and function-restoring mutations under control of CMV promoter with two TetR binding sites
Depositing lab: Xiaojing Gao. Depositing organization: Stanford University. Publication: Machine-guided dual-objective protein engineering for deimmunization and therapeutic functions. Wolfsberg E, Paul JS, Tycko J, Chen B, Bassik MC, Bintu L, Alizadeh AA, Gao XJ. Cell Syst. 2025 Jul 16;16(7):101299. doi: 10.1016/j.cels.2025.101299. Epub 2025 Jun 3. PubMed 40466641.
Backbone
  Vector backbone: FLP-IN
  Vector type: Mammalian Expression
  Selectable markers: Puromycin
Growth in bacteria
  Bacterial resistance: Ampicillin, 100 μg/mL
  Growth temperature: 37°C
  Growth strain: DH5alpha
  Copy number: High Copy
Gene/Insert
  Gene/Insert name: ADAR2dd-PUF-9R
  Species: H. sapiens (human), Synthetic
  Mutation: E488Q, T501A in ADAR2dd; V241C, H243Q in PUF-9R
  Entrez Gene: ADARB1 (a.k.a. ADAR2, DRABA2, DRADA2, NEDHYMS, RED1)
  Promoter: CMV promoter with two TetR binding sites
  Cloning method: Gibson Cloning
Terms and licenses: Academic/Nonprofit Terms; Industry Terms: Not Available to Industry
Depositor comments: See https://benchling.com/s/seq-0shLaVlMOLBIjNlg3di5?m=slm-NPHSKBSQsLEQuqGtRXAqfor annotated sequence. Please visit https://doi.org/10.1101/2025.02.24.639918 for bioRxiv preprint.
How to cite: EW482 CMV-TO-ADAR2dd(E488Q, T501A)-PUF-9R-MARIAcomp(V241D, H243M) [D241C, M243Q] (FLP-IN) was a gift from Xiaojing Gao (Addgene plasmid # 236128 ; http://n2t.net/addgene:236128 ; RRID:Addgene_236128)
